>Addgene plasmid #241416 | pcDNA3.1-NES-CAGEc-HOXA9c (Nrdj1) | addgene full sequence | sequence record 485488 | Addgene NGS Result
GACGGATCGGGAGATCTCCCGATCCCCTATGGTGCACTCTCAGTACAATCTGCTCTGATGCCGCATAGTT
AAGCCAGTATCTGCTCCCTGCTTGTGTGTTGGAGGTCGCTGAGTAGTGCGCGAGCAAAATTTAAGCTACA
ACAAGGCAAGGCTTGACCGACAATTGCATGAAGAATCTGCTTAGGGTTAGGCGTTTTGCGCTGCTTCGCG
ATGTACGGGCCAGATATACGCGTTGACATTGATTATTGACTAGTTATTAATAGTAATCAATTACGGGGTC
ATTAGTTCATAGCCCATATATGGAGTTCCGCGTTACATAACTTACGGTAAATGGCCCGCCTGGCTGACCG
CCCAACGACCCCCGCCCATTGACGTCAATAATGACGTATGTTCCCATAGTAACGCCAATAGGGACTTTCC
ATTGACGTCAATGGGTGGAGTATTTACGGTAAACTGCCCACTTGGCAGTACATCAAGTGTATCATATGCC
AAGTACGCCCCCTATTGACGTCAATGACGGTAAATGGCCCGCCTGGCATTATGCCCAGTACATGACCTTA
TGGGACTTTCCTACTTGGCAGTACATCTACGTATTAGTCATCGCTATTACCATGGTGATGCGGTTTTGGC
AGTACATCAATGGGCGTGGATAGCGGTTTGACTCACGGGGATTTCCAAGTCTCCACCCCATTGACGTCAA
TGGGAGTTTGTTTTGGCACCAAAATCAACGGGACTTTCCAAAATGTCGTAACAACTCCGCCCCATTGACG
CAAATGGGCGGTAGGCGTGTACGGTGGGAGGTCTATATAAGCAGAGCTCTCTGGCTAACTAGAGAACCCA
CTGCTTACTGGCTTATCGAAATTAATACGACTCACTATAGGGAGACCCAAGCTGGCTAGCGCCATGGCTC
TCCAAAAAAAGTTGGAAGAGCTTGAACTGGACGAACAGGGAGGAAGTGGAGGTAGTCTCGAGGGTACCAT
GGGTTCAGACTATAAAGATGATGATGATAAAGGTGGCTCCGACTACAAGGATGACGATGACAAGGGAGGT
AGTGACTACAAAGACGATGACGACAAGGGCGGAGGAGGAAGTGGAGGTAGTGGAAGAGTAGCGATCCTCT
GGCATGAGATGTGGCATGAAGGCCTGGAAGAGGCATCTCGTTTGTACTTTGGGGAAAGGAACGTGAAAGG
CATGTTTGAGGTGCTGGAGCCCTTGCATGCTATGATGGAACGGGGCCCCCAGACTCTGAAGGAAACATCC
TTTAATCAGGCCTATGGTCGAGATTTAATGGAGGCCCAAGAGTGGTGCAGGAAGTACATGAAATCAGGGA
ATGTCAAGGACCTCCTCCAAGCCTGGGACCTCTATTATCATGTGTTCCGACGAATCTCAGGAAATGGAAA
TGGAAACGCTGAGTTGGTTGAACTCGAAATTAAGACCCTACATGGTGTGAAAACGATCAGGTGTACCCCC
GACCACCCAGTTTACACTAAAAACAGGGGCTACGTGCGAGCGGATGAGTTAACCGATGATGATGAGCTTG
TTGTAGCCATCGAGAACCTGTATGGCGATGAAGTAGATGGCTATTTTCAGGGCATGGAAGCGAAGACGTA
TATAGGAAAGCTTAAATCCCGAAAAATTGTATCAAACGAGGACACGTATGATATTCAGACGTCAACTCAT
AACTTTTTTGCGAATGATATACTTGTTCATAATTCTGAAAACAATGCTGAGAATGAGAGCGGCGGAGACA
AGCCCCCCATCGATCCCAATAACCCAGCAGCCAACTGGCTTCATGCGCGCTCCACTCGGAAAAAGCGGTG
CCCCTATACAAAACACCAGACCCTGGAACTGGAGAAAGAGTTTCTGTTCAACATGTACCTCACCAGGGAC
CGCAGGTACGAGGTGGCTCGACTGCTCAACCTCACCGAGAGGCAGGTCAAGATCTGGTTCCAGAACCGCA
GGATGAAAATGAAGAAAATCAACAAAGACCGAGCAAAAGACGAGTACCCGTACGACGTTCCGGACTACGC
TTCTTGAGTTTAAACCGCTGATCAGCCTCGACTGTGCCTTCTAGTTGCCAGCCATCTGTTGTTTGCCCCT
CCCCCGTGCCTTCCTTGACCCTGGAAGGTGCCACTCCCACTGTCCTTTCCTAATAAAATGAGGAAATTGC
ATCGCATTGTCTGAGTAGGTGTCATTCTATTCTGGGGGGTGGGGTGGGGCAGGACAGCAAGGGGGAGGAT
TGGGAAGACAATAGCAGGCATGCTGGGGATGCGGTGGGCTCTATGGCTTCTGAGGCGGAAAGAACCAGCT
GGGGCTCTAGGGGGTATCCCC
[124 nt withheld, positions 2332-2455]
C
[91 nt withheld, positions 2457-2547]
A
[49 nt withheld, positions 2549-2597]
CCTTTGACGTTGGAGTCCACGTTCTTT
[37 nt withheld, positions 2625-2661]
ACCCTATCTCGGTCTATTCTTTTGATTTATAAGGGATTTTGCCGATTTCGGCCTATTGGTTAAAAAATGA
GCTGATTTAACAAAAATTTAACGCGAATTAATTCTGTGGAATGTGTGTCAGTTAGGGTGTGGAAAGTCCC
CAGGCTCCCCAGCAGGCAGAAGTATGCAAAGCATGCATCTCAATTAGTCAGCAACCAGGTGTGGAAAGTC
CCCAGGCTCCCCAGCAGGCAGAAGTATGCAAAGCATGCATCTCAATTAGTCAGCAACCATAGTCCCGCCC
CTAACTCCGCCCATCCCGCCCCTAACTCCGCCCAGTTCCGCCCATTCTCCGCCCCATGGCTGACTAATTT
TTTTTATTTATGCAGAGGCCGAGGCCGCCTCTGCCTCTGAGCTATTCCAGAAGTAGTGAGGAGGCTTTTT
TGGAGGCCTAGGCTTTTGCAAAAAGCTCCCGGGAGCTTGTATATCCATTTTCGGATCTGATCAAGAGACA
GGATGAGGATCGTTTCGCATGATTGAACAAGATGGATTGCACGCAGGTTCTCCGGCCGCTTGGGTGGAGA
GGCTATTCGGCTATGACTGGGCACAACAGACAATCGGCTGCTCTGATGCCGCCGTGTTCCGGCTGTCAGC
GCAGGGGCGCCCGGTTCTTTTTGTCAAGACCGACCTGTCCGGTGCCCTGAATGAACTGCAGGACGAGGCA
GCGCGGCTATCGTGGCTGGCCACGACGGGCGTTCCTTGCGCAGCTGTGCTCGACGTTGTCACTGAAGCGG
GAAGGGACTGGCTGCTATTGGGCGAAGTGCCGGGGCAGGATCTCCTGTCATCTCACCTTGCTCCTGCCGA
GAAAGTATCCATCATGGCTGATGCAATGCGGCGGCTGCATACGCTTGATCCGGCTACCTGCCCATTCGAC
CACCAAGCGAAACATCGCATCGAGCGAGCACGTACTCGGATGGAAGCCGGTCTTGTCGATCAGGATGATC
TGGACGAAGAGCATCAGGGGCTCGCGCCAGCCGAACTGTTCGCCAGGCTCAAGGCGCGCATGCCCGACGG
CGAGGATCTCGTCGTGACCCATGGCGATGCCTGCTTGCCGAATATCATGGTGGAAAATGGCCGCTTTTCT
GGATTCATCGACTGTGGCCGGCTGGGTGTGGCGGACCGCTATCAGGACATAGCGTTGGCTACCCGTGATA
TTGCTGAAGAGCTTGGCGGCGAATGGGCTGACCGCTTCCTCGTGCTTTACGGTATCGCCGCTCCCGATTC
GCAGCGCATCGCCTTCTATCGCCTTCTTGACGAGTTCTTCTGAGCGGGACTCTGGGGTTCGAAATGACCG
ACCAAGCGACGCCCAACCTGCCATCACGAGATTTCGATTCCACCGCCGCCTTCTATGAAAGGTTGGGCTT
CGGAATCGTTTTCCGGGACGCCGGCTGGATGATCCTCCAGCGCGGGGATCTCATGCTGGAGTTCTTCGCC
CACCCCAACTTGTTTATTGCAGCTTATAATGGTTACAAATAAAGCAATAGCATCACAAATTTCACAAATA
AAGCATTTTTTTCACTGCATTCTAGTTGTGGTTTGTCCAAACTCATCAATGTATCTTATCATGTCTGTAT
ACCGTCGACCTCTAGCTAGAGCTTGGCGTAATCATGGTCATAGCTGTTTCCTGTGTGAAATTGTTATCCG
CTCACAATTCCACACAACATACGAGCCGGAAGCATAAAGTGTAAAGCCTGGGGTGCCTAATGAGTGAGCT
AACTCACATTAATTGCGTTGCGCTCACTGCCCGCTTTCCAGTCGGGAAACCTGTCGTGCCAGCTGCATTA
ATGAATCGGCCAACGCGCGGGGAGAGGCGGTTTGCGTATTGGGCGCTCTTCCGCTTCCTCGCTCACTGAC
TCGCTGCGCTCGGTCGTTCGGCTGCGGCGAGCGGTATCAGCTCACTCAAAGGCGGTAATACGGTTATCCA
CAGAATCAGGGGATAACGCAGGAAAGAACATGTGAGCAAAAGGCCAGCAAAAGGCCAGGAACCGTAAAAA
GGCCGCGTTGCTGGCGTTTTTCCATAGGCTCCGCCCCCCTGACGAGCATCACAAAAATCGACGCTCAAGT
CAGAGGTGGCGAAACCCGACAGGACTATAAAGATACCAGGCGTTTCCCCCTGGAAGCTCCCTCGTGCGCT
CTCCTGTTCCGACCCTGCCGCTTACCGGATACCTGTCCGCCTTTCTCCCTTCGGGAAGCGTGGCGCTTTC
TCATAGCTCACGCTGTAGGTATCTCAGTTCGGTGTAGGTCGTTCGCTCCAAGCTGGGCTGTGTGCACGAA
CCCCCCGTTCAGCCCGACCGCTGCGCCTTATCCGGTAACTATCGTCTTGAGTCCAACCCGGTAAGACACG
ACTTATCGCCACTGGCAGCAGCCACTGGTAACAGGATTAGCAGAGCGAGGTATGTAGGCGGTGCTACAGA
GTTCTTGAAGTGGTGGCCTAACTACGGCTACACTAGAAGAACAGTATTTGGTATCTGCGCTCTGCTGAAG
CCAGTTACCTTCGGAAAAAGAGTTGGTAGCTCTTGATCCGGCAAACAAACCACCGCTGGTAGCGGTGGTT
TTTTTGTTTGCAAGCAGCAGATTACGCGCAGAAAAAAAGGATCTCAAGAAGATCCTTTGATCTTTTCTAC
GGGGTCTGACGCTCAGTGGAACGAAAACTCACGTTAAGGGATTTTGGTCATGAGATTATCAAAAAGGATC
TTCACCTAGATCCTTTTAAATTAAAAATGAAGTTTTAAATCAATCTAAAGTATATATGAGTAAACTTGGT
CTGACAGTTACCAATGCTTAATCAGTGAGGCACCTATCTCAGCGATCTGTCTATTTCGTTCATCCATAGT
TGCCTGACTCCCCGTCGTGTAGATAACTACGATACGGGAGGGCTTACCATCTGGCCCCAGTGCTGCAATG
ATACCGCGAGACCCACGCTCACCGGCTCCAGATTTATCAGCAATAAACCAGCCAGCCGGAAGGGCCGAGC
GCAGAAGTGGTCCTGCAACTTTATCCGCCTCCATCCAGTCTATTAATTGTTGCCGGGAAGCTAGAGTAAG
TAGTTCGCCAGTTAATAGTTTGCGCAACGTTGTTGCCATTGCTACAGGCATCGTGGTGTCACGCTCGTCG
TTTGGTATGGCTTCATTCAGCTCCGGTTCCCAACGATCAAGGCGAGTTACATGATCCCCCATGTTGTGCA
AAAAAGCGGTTAGCTCCTTCGGTCCTCCGATCGTTGTCAGAAGTAAGTTGGCCGCAGTGTTATCACTCAT
GGTTATGGCAGCACTGCATAATTCTCTTACTGTCATGCCATCCGTAAGATGCTTTTCTGTGACTGGTGAG
TACTCAACCAAGTCATTCTGAGAATAGTGTATGCGGCGACCGAGTTGCTCTTGCCCGGCGTCAATACGGG
ATAATACCGCGCCACATAGCAGAACTTTAAAAGTGCTCATCATTGGAAAACGTTCTTCGGGGCGAAAACT
CTCAAGGATCTTACCGCTGTTGAGATCCAGTTCGATGTAACCCACTCGTGCACCCAACTGATCTTCAGCA
TCTTTTACTTTCACCAGCGTTTCTGGGTGAGCAAAAACAGGAAGGCAAAATGCCGCAAAAAAGGGAATAA
GGGCGACACGGAAATGTTGAATACTCATACTCTTCCTTTTTCAATATTATTGAAGCATTTATCAGGGTTA
TTGTCTCATGAGCGGATACATATTTGAATGTATTTAGAAAAATAAACAAATAGGGGTTCCGCGCACATTT
CCCCGAAAAGTGCCACCTGACGTC
Features (pLannotate 1.2.2; 22 found; start..end, strand, type, name):
     28..80      -  misc_feature   bom (fragment): basis of mobility region from pBR322
    235..614     +  enhancer       CMV enhancer: human cytomegalovirus immediate early enhancer
    615..818     +  promoter       CMV promoter: human cytomegalovirus (CMV) immediate early promoter
    814..847     +  LTR            5' LTR (truncated) (fragment): truncated 5' long terminal repeat (LTR) from HIV-1
    863..881     +  promoter       T7 promoter: promoter for bacteriophage T7 RNA polymerase
   1024..1044    +  CDS            FLAG (fragment): FLAG® epitope tag, followed by an enterokinase cleavage site
   1114..1389    +  CDS            FRB*: T2098L mutant of FKBP-rapamycin binding domain of human FRAP binds synthetic ligands such as AP21967
   1714..2004    +  CDS            Hoxa9 (fragment): HXA9_MOUSE - Also known as Hox-1.7, Hoxa-9. Experimental evidence at protein level: Swiss-Prot protein existence level 1. Sequence-specific transcription factor which is part of a developmental regulatory system that provides cells with specific positional identities on the anterior-posterior axis. Required for induction of E-selectin and VCAM-1, on the endothelial cells surface at sites of inflammation (By similarity). From Mus musculus (Mouse).
   2062..2286    +  polyA_signal   bGH poly(A) signal: bovine growth hormone polyadenylation signal
   2290..2311    +  promoter       SV40 promoter (fragment): SV40 enhancer and early promoter
   2332..2760    +  rep_origin     f1 ori (sequence partly withheld): f1 bacteriophage origin of replication; arrow indicates direction of (+) strand synthesis
   2774..3103    +  promoter       SV40 promoter: SV40 enhancer and early promoter
   3170..3961    +  CDS            neo: KKA2_KLEPN - Also known as kan, nptII. Experimental evidence at protein level: Swiss-Prot protein existence level 1. Resistance to kanamycin, neomycin, paromomycin, ribostamycin, butirosin and gentamicin B. From Klebsiella pneumoniae.
   3985..4143    +  CDS            ble (fragment): BLE_KLEPN - Experimental evidence at protein level: Swiss-Prot protein existence level 1. Binding protein with a strong affinity to the bleomycin family of antibiotics. Binds to CL990; an antimitotic-antibiotic compound. From Klebsiella pneumoniae.
   4138..4259    +  polyA_signal   SV40 poly(A) signal: SV40 polyadenylation signal
   4332..4348    -  protein_bind   lac operator: The lac repressor binds to the lac operator to inhibit transcription in E. coli. This inhibition can be relieved by adding lactose or isopropyl-β-D-thiogalactopyranoside (IPTG). lac repressor encoded by lacI
   4356..4386    -  promoter       lac promoter: promoter for the E. coli lac operon
   4401..4422    -  protein_bind   CAP binding site: CAP binding activates transcription in the presence of cAMP. E. coli catabolite activator protein
   4435..4527    -  CDS            lacI (fragment): lac repressor; lacI; The lac repressor binds to the lac operator to inhibit transcription in E. coli. This inhibition can be relieved by adding lactose or isopropyl-β-D-thiogalactopyranoside (IPTG).
   4710..5298    -  rep_origin     ori: high-copy-number ColE1/pMB1/pBR322/pUC origin of replication
   5469..6329    -  CDS            AmpR: β-lactamase; bla; confers resistance to ampicillin, carbenicillin, and related antibiotics
   6330..6434    -  promoter       AmpR promoter: bla
