[The description below was written by a language model from this plasmid's Addgene catalogue record and pLannotate feature annotations shown in this document.]
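Description:
pcDNA3.1-NES-CAGEc-HOXA9c (Nrdj1) is a mammalian expression plasmid built on the pcDNA3.1 backbone. It is maintained in E. coli at high copy through a ColE1/pUC-type origin with ampicillin selection (AmpR under its own bla promoter). An f1 origin is also present, and an SV40 promoter-driven neomycin resistance cassette with an SV40 poly(A) signal would allow G418 selection of transfected mammalian cells. The annotated sequence is 6,465 nt, consistent with the stated backbone and an insert of about 1.1 kb.

The insert is expressed from the CMV immediate early enhancer/promoter and terminated by the bGH polyadenylation signal; a T7 promoter lies upstream of the coding region. According to the record, the open reading frame carries an N-terminal 3xFLAG tag, a nuclear export signal derived from MKK1, an FRB domain (annotated as the T2098L variant, which binds rapamycin analogues), an engineered "caged" C-terminal half of the NrdJ-1 split intein, residues 176–272 of human HOXA9, and a C-terminal HA tag. The automated annotation matches the HOXA9 segment to the mouse orthologue, presumably reflecting sequence conservation, and it does not annotate the intein or NES. The depositor comments refer once to "Caged NpuC", whereas the plasmid name and the rest of the comments indicate NrdJ-1C.

The construct serves as the C-terminal partner in proximity-triggered protein trans-splicing: chemically induced dimerisation through FRB would bring it together with a complementary N-intein fusion, uncaging the intein so that the flanking sequences are ligated. The stated purpose names MLL-AF9 as the splice product, although the exteine encoded here is a HOXA9 fragment; the record does not resolve this discrepancy.
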