Addgene plasmid #241416: pcDNA3.1-NES-CAGEc-HOXA9c (Nrdj1)
Purpose: Proximity-triggered Protein Trans-Splicing to generate the splice product MLL-AF9, Figure 2 & Extended Figure 4 in Nature Chemical Biology 20.10 (2024): 1353-1360.
Depositing lab: Thomas Muir. Depositing organization: Princeton University. Publication: Distinct phases of cellular signaling revealed by time-resolved protein synthesis. Lee G, Muir TW. Nat Chem Biol. 2024 Oct;20(10):1353-1360. doi: 10.1038/s41589-024-01677-3. Epub 2024 Jul 8. PubMed 38977789.
Backbone
  Vector backbone: pcDNA3.1
  Backbone size w/o insert (bp): 5328
  Vector type: Mammalian Expression
Growth in bacteria
  Bacterial resistance: Ampicillin, 100 μg/mL
  Growth temperature: 37°C
  Growth strain: DH5alpha
  Copy number: High Copy
Gene/Insert
  Gene/Insert name: NES-CAGEc-HOXA9c (Nrdj1)
  Species: H. sapiens (human), Synthetic
  Insert size (bp): 1134
  Entrez Gene: HOXA9 (a.k.a. ABD-B, HOX1, HOX1.7, HOX1G)
  Promoter: CMV
  Tag / fusion protein: 3xFLAG (N terminal on insert); HA (C terminal on insert)
  Cloning method: Gibson Cloning
  Sequencing primers: 5′ CMV-F; 3′ BGH-rev
Terms and licenses: Academic/Nonprofit Terms; Industry Terms: Not Available to Industry
Depositor comments: Engineered NrdJ-1C intein (Caged NrdJ-1C) fused to the 5'-end of HOXA9 (176-272 aa). NES (MKK1) and FRB domain used to the 5'-end of Caged NpuC.
How to cite: pcDNA3.1-NES-CAGEc-HOXA9c (Nrdj1) was a gift from Thomas Muir (Addgene plasmid # 241416 ; http://n2t.net/addgene:241416 ; RRID:Addgene_241416)
